>Addgene plasmid #241091 | pDMJ2-SARS-CoV-2-Spike (BA.5) | addgene full sequence | sequence record 486216 | Addgene NGS Result
ATGTTCGTGTTTCTGGTTCTGCTTCCCCTGGTCTCTAGTCAGTGCGTCAACCTTATCACCCGAACACAGA
GTTATACCAATTCCTTTACGAGAGGTGTTTACTATCCCGATAAAGTGTTCCGGAGCAGTGTTCTGCACTC
CACTCAGGACCTCTTCCTGCCCTTCTTTTCAAACGTTACATGGTTTCACGCAATCAGTGGGACTAACGGC
ACAAAGAGGTTCGACAACCCCGTGTTGCCTTTCAACGACGGCGTGTATTTTGCCAGTACCGAAAAGAGCA
ATATCATCCGGGGATGGATCTTCGGCACGACCCTTGATAGTAAGACACAAAGCCTGCTCATAGTGAATAA
TGCAACGAACGTCGTAATCAAGGTGTGCGAGTTCCAGTTTTGCAATGACCCTTTTCTGGACGTGTATTAC
CATAAGAACAATAAATCTTGGATGGAAAGTGAGTTCCGGGTGTACTCCAGCGCAAATAACTGTACTTTTG
AGTATGTGAGCCAGCCGTTTCTGATGGACCTCGAAGGCAAACAGGGCAATTTCAAAAACCTGCGCGAATT
TGTGTTCAAGAACATCGACGGTTATTTCAAGATCTACTCCAAGCATACCCCTATTAACCTGGGTCGCGAT
CTGCCACAAGGCTTTTCAGCCCTCGAACCTCTCGTGGATTTGCCGATTGGCATAAACATTACCCGCTTCC
AAACATTGCTCGCACTGCATCGGTCTTATCTGACCCCAGGAGACTCATCCAGCGGATGGACTGCCGGGGC
TGCTGCATATTACGTCGGGTACCTGCAGCCGAGGACTTTCCTGCTGAAGTACAATGAGAACGGCACTATT
ACCGACGCTGTTGATTGCGCGCTGGACCCATTGTCTGAAACCAAATGTACACTGAAAAGTTTCACAGTCG
AGAAAGGGATCTATCAGACATCAAATTTCAGGGTTCAGCCCACAGAGAGCATTGTTAGATTCCCCAACAT
CACCAACTTGTGCCCATTCGATGAGGTCTTTAATGCTACCAGGTTCGCCAGCGTGTATGCGTGGAATAGG
AAAAGAATCAGCAATTGCGTGGCCGATTACAGCGTGCTGTACAACTTCGCGCCCTTCTTCGCATTCAAAT
GCTACGGCGTGTCCCCTACCAAGCTCAACGATCTGTGTTTTACTAACGTTTACGCCGATAGCTTCGTGAT
TAGGGGGAATGAGGTAAGCCAAATCGCACCTGGCCAGACCGGAAATATTGCAGACTATAATTACAAGCTT
CCCGATGATTTCACCGGGTGCGTCATCGCGTGGAACTCCAATAAGCTCGATTCAAAAGTGGGAGGTAACT
ATAACTACCGGTACAGGTTGTTTCGAAAGTCCAACCTGAAGCCTTTTGAGCGGGACATTTCAACCGAGAT
TTATCAGGCCGGAAATAAACCCTGCAACGGGGTCGCAGGGGTGAATTGTTACTTCCCTCTTCAATCTTAC
GGATTTCGCCCGACATACGGGGTTGGCCACCAGCCATACCGGGTGGTAGTGCTTTCATTTGAGCTGCTTC
ATGCCCCTGCTACAGTTTGTGGCCCTAAGAAGTCTACCAACCTTGTTAAAAATAAGTGCGTGAACTTTAA
TTTCAACGGTCTCACTGGTACTGGAGTTCTCACGGAATCCAACAAGAAATTCTTGCCTTTCCAGCAGTTT
GGCAGGGATATTGCAGACACTACCGACGCCGTCCGAGATCCCCAGACACTGGAGATACTGGACATAACTC
CTTGTTCTTTTGGCGGAGTTTCAGTTATTACCCCCGGTACGAACACCAGTAATCAAGTCGCTGTGCTGTA
CCAGGGCGTAAATTGCACCGAGGTCCCCGTCGCTATTCACGCAGACCAGCTCACTCCAACATGGCGCGTC
TACTCTACTGGAAGTAACGTGTTCCAGACTAGAGCCGGCTGCCTCATTGGAGCCGAGTACGTTAACAATT
CTTATGAATGTGATATCCCGATAGGAGCAGGTATCTGCGCATCTTATCAGACTCAGACAAAGTCCCACAG
AAGAGCTAGGTCAGTGGCGTCCCAGTCCATCATTGCCTATACAATGAGCCTGGGGGCTGAAAACTCCGTG
GCCTATAGCAACAACTCTATAGCTATCCCCACTAATTTTACCATCTCTGTAACCACAGAGATCTTGCCAG
TCTCTATGACAAAAACGTCCGTCGATTGTACGATGTACATCTGCGGGGATAGCACCGAATGCTCCAATCT
TTTGCTGCAGTATGGCAGTTTCTGTACACAGCTGAAACGAGCCCTGACAGGGATTGCGGTGGAACAGGAT
AAGAACACCCAAGAAGTGTTTGCGCAGGTGAAACAGATTTACAAAACCCCACCAATAAAGTATTTTGGTG
GGTTCAATTTCTCTCAAATCCTGCCTGATCCTTCTAAACCTAGCAAACGGAGCTTTATAGAGGATCTGCT
CTTTAATAAGGTCACGCTCGCTGATGCTGGATTTATTAAACAGTATGGCGATTGTCTGGGCGACATTGCT
GCTCGCGATCTGATCTGTGCCCAGAAGTTCAATGGTCTCACGGTACTGCCTCCACTTCTGACCGATGAGA
TGATTGCCCAATATACCAGTGCCCTGCTTGCCGGCACCATTACATCCGGATGGACATTCGGTGCCGGAGC
CGCACTGCAAATCCCCTTTGCAATGCAGATGGCTTATCGCTTTAATGGGATTGGGGTGACTCAGAACGTG
CTGTACGAAAACCAGAAACTGATAGCCAACCAGTTCAATTCCGCTATTGGCAAGATACAGGACTCCCTGA
GCTCCACAGCGTCAGCGCTCGGGAAGCTGCAAGACGTGGTCAATCACAACGCACAGGCCTTGAACACCCT
CGTCAAGCAACTGAGTAGCAAGTTCGGCGCCATAAGCTCAGTGCTGAATGACATCCTTAGTAGACTGGAT
AAAGTCGAGGCCGAAGTACAGATCGACCGGCTGATTACCGGACGATTGCAGTCCCTCCAGACTTACGTCA
CACAGCAGCTGATAAGAGCCGCAGAGATTAGGGCCTCTGCAAATTTGGCTGCTACAAAAATGTCCGAATG
CGTCCTGGGGCAATCAAAGCGCGTAGACTTTTGTGGCAAGGGCTACCACCTGATGTCATTCCCACAATCC
GCCCCACACGGTGTTGTGTTTCTGCATGTTACTTACGTGCCCGCTCAAGAGAAGAATTTTACCACTGCCC
CCGCCATCTGCCATGACGGCAAGGCCCATTTTCCAAGAGAAGGGGTCTTCGTGAGCAATGGAACGCACTG
GTTCGTGACTCAGAGAAACTTTTATGAGCCCCAGATCATTACAACTGACAACACATTTGTATCTGGCAAT
TGTGACGTGGTGATTGGGATAGTGAATAACACCGTGTACGATCCACTGCAACCGGAACTCGACTCTTTCA
AGGAGGAACTGGACAAGTACTTCAAGAATCACACCAGCCCCGATGTGGACCTGGGTGACATCAGTGGAAT
CAACGCTAGCGTAGTGAATATCCAGAAAGAGATCGACAGATTGAACGAAGTCGCCAAGAACCTGAACGAG
TCACTGATTGACCTGCAGGAGTTGGGAAAATACGAGCAGTACATTAAGTGGCCATGGTATATCTGGCTCG
GGTTTATCGCCGGACTCATCGCTATCGTAATGGTGACCATCATGCTTTGTTGTATGACTAGCTGCTGCAG
CTGCCTTAAAGGCTGTTGTAGCTGCGGCTCTTGCTGTAAATAATGATGAGGATCCAGATCTGCTGTGCCT
TCTAGTTGCCAGCCATCTGTTGTTTGCCCCTCCCCCGTGCCTTCCTTGACCCTGGAAGGTGCCACTCCCA
CTGTCCTTTCCTAATAAAATGAGGAAATTGCATCGCATTGTCTGAGTAGGTGTCATTCTATTCTGGGGGG
TGGGGTGGGGCAGGACAGCAAGGGGGAGGATTGGGAAGACAATAGCAGGCATGCTGGGGATGCGGTGGGC
TCTATGGGTACCCAGGTGCTGAAGAATTGACCCGGTTCCTCCTGGGCCAGAAAGAAGCAGGCACATCCCC
TTCTCTGTGACACACCCTGTCCACGCCCCTGGTTCTTAGTTCCAGCCCCACTCATAGGACACTCATAGCT
CAGGAGGGCTCCGCCTTCAATCCCACCCGCTAAAGTACTTGGAGCGGTCTCTCCCTCCCTCATCAGCCCA
CCAAACCAAACCTAGCCTCCAAGAGTGGGAAGAAATTAAAGCAAGATAGGCTATTAAGTGCAGAGGGAGA
GAAAATGCCTCCAACATGTGAGGAAGTAATGAGAGAAATCATAGAATTTTAAGGCCATGATTTAAGGCCA
ATCGGAAAGAACATGTGAGCAAAAGGCCAGCAAAAGGCCAGGAACCGTAAAAAGGCCGCGTTGCTGGCGT
TTTTCCATAGGCTCCGCCCCCCTGACGAGCATCACAAAAATCGACGCTCAAGTCAGAGGTGGCGAAACCC
GACAGGACTATAAAGATACCAGGCGTTTCCCCCTGGAAGCTCCCTCGTGCGCTCTCCTGTTCCGACCCTG
CCGCTTACCGGATACCTGTCCGCCTTTCTCCCTTCGGGAAGCGTGGCGCTTTCTCATAGCTCACGCTGTA
GGTATCTCAGTTCGGTGTAGGTCGTTCGCTCCAAGCTGGGCTGTGTGCACGAACCCCCCGTTCAGCCCGA
CCGCTGCGCCTTATCCGGTAACTATCGTCTTGAGTCCAACCCGGTAAGACACGACTTATCGCCACTGGCA
GCAGCCACTGGTAACAGGATTAGCAGAGCGAGGTATGTAGGCGGTGCTACAGAGTTCTTGAAGTGGTGGC
CTAACTACGGCTACACTAGAAGAACAGTATTTGGTATCTGCGCTCTGCTGAAGCCAGTTACCTTCGGAAA
AAGAGTTGGTAGCTCTTGATCCGGCAAACAAACCACCGCTGGTAGCGGTGGTTTTTTTGTTTGCAAGCAG
CAGATTACGCGCAGAAAAAAAGGATCTCAAGAAGATCCTTTGATCTTTTCTACGGGGTCTGACGCTCAGT
GGAACGAAAACTCACGTTAAGGGATTTTGGTCATGAGATTATCAAAAAGGATCTTCACCTAGATCCTTTT
AAATTAAAAATGAAGTTTTAAATCAATCTAAAGTATATATGAGTAAACTTGGTCTGACAGTTACCAATGC
TTAATCAGTGAGGCACCTATCTCAGCGATCTGTCTATTTCGTTCATCCATAGTTGCCTGACTCCCCGTCG
TGTAGATAACTACGATACGGGAGGGCTTACCATCTGGCCCCAGTGCTGCAATGATACCGCGAGACCCACG
CTCACCGGCTCCAGATTTATCAGCAATAAACCAGCCAGCCGGAAGGGCCGAGCGCAGAAGTGGTCCTGCA
ACTTTATCCGCCTCCATCCAGTCTATTAATTGTTGCCGGGAAGCTAGAGTAAGTAGTTCGCCAGTTAATA
GTTTGCGCAACGTTGTTGCCATTGCTACAGGCATCGTGGTGTCACGCTCGTCGTTTGGTATGGCTTCATT
CAGCTCCGGTTCCCAACGATCAAGGCGAGTTACATGATCCCCCATGTTGTGCAAAAAAGCGGTTAGCTCC
TTCGGTCCTCCGATCGTTGTCAGAAGTAAGTTGGCCGCAGTGTTATCACTCATGGTTATGGCAGCACTGC
ATAATTCTCTTACTGTCATGCCATCCGTAAGATGCTTTTCTGTGACTGGTGAGTACTCAACCAAGTCATT
CTGAGAATAGTGTATGCGGCGACCGAGTTGCTCTTGCCCGGCGTCAATACGGGATAATACCGCGCCACAT
AGCAGAACTTTAAAAGTGCTCATCATTGGAAAACGTTCTTCGGGGCGAAAACTCTCAAGGATCTTACCGC
TGTTGAGATCCAGTTCGATGTAACCCACTCGTGCACCCAACTGATCTTCAGCATCTTTTACTTTCACCAG
CGTTTCTGGGTGAGCAAAAACAGGAAGGCAAAATGCCGCAAAAAAGGGAATAAGGGCGACACGGAAATGT
TGAATACTCATACTCTTCCTTTTTCAATATTATTGAAGCATTTATCAGGGTTATTGTCTCATGAGCGGAT
ACATATTTGAATGTATTTAGAAAAATAAACAAATAGGGGTTCCGCGCACATTTCCCCGAAAAGTGCCACC
TGACGTCCCAATGATTGCACCATATGCGGTGTGAAATACCGCACAGATGCGTAAGGAGAAAATACCGCAT
CAGATTGGCTATTGGCCATTGCATACGTTGTATCCATATCATAATATGTACATTTATATTGGCTCATGTC
CAACATTACCGCCATGTTGACATTGATTATTGACTAGTTATTAATAGTAATCAATTACGGGGTCATTAGT
TCATAGCCCATATATGGAGTTCCGCGTTACATAACTTACGGTAAATGGCCCGCCTGGCTGACCGCCCAAC
GACCCCCGCCCATTGACGTCAATAATGACGTATGTTCCCATAGTAACGCCAATAGGGACTTTCCATTGAC
GTCAATGGGTGGAGTATTTACGGTAAACTGCCCACTTGGCAGTACATCAAGTGTATCATATGCCAAGTAC
GCCCCCTATTGACGTCAATGACGGTAAATGGCCCGCCTGGCATTATGCCCAGTACATGACCTTATGGGAC
TTTCCTACTTGGCAGTACATCTACGTATTAGTCATCGCTATTACCATGGTGATGCGGTTTTGGCAGTACA
TCAATGGGCGTGGATAGCGGTTTGACTCACGGGGATTTCCAAGTCTCCACCCCATTGACGTCAATGGGAG
TTTGTTTTGGCACCAAAATCAACGGGACTTTCCAAAATGTCGTAACAACTCCGCCCCATTGACGCAAATG
GGCGGTAGGCGTGTACGGTGGGAGGTCTATATAAGCAGAGCTCGTTTAGTGAACCGTCAGATCGCCTGGA
GACGCCATCCACGCTGTTTTGACCTCCATAGAAGACACCGGGACCGATCCAGCCTCCATCGGCTCGCATC
TCTCCTTCACGCGCCCGCCGCCCTACCTGAGGCCGCCATCCACGCCGGTTGAGTCGCGTTCTGCCGCCTC
CCGCCTGTGGTGCCTCCTGAACTGCGTCCGCCGTCTAGGTAAGTTTAAAGCTCAGGTCGAGACCGGGCCT
TTGTCCGGCGCTCCCTTGGAGCCTACCTAGACTCAGCCGGCTCTCCACGCTTTGCCTGACCCTGCTTGCT
CAACTCTAGTTAACGGTGGAGGGCAGTGTAGTCTGAGCAGTACTCGTTGCTGCCGCGCGCGCCACCAGAC
ATAATAGCTGACAGACTAACAGACTGTTCCTTTCCATGGGTCTTTTCTGCAGTCACCGTCGTCGACACGT
GTGATCAGATATCGCGGCCGCTCTAGA
Features (pLannotate 1.2.2; 10 found; start..end, strand, type, name):
      1..3750    +  CDS            S: SPIKE_SARS2 - Experimental evidence at protein level: Swiss-Prot protein existence level 1. [Spike glycoprotein]: May down-regulate host tetherin (BST2) by lysosomal degradation, thereby counteracting its antiviral activity. From Severe acute respiratory syndrome coronavirus 2 (2019-nCoV) (SARS-CoV-2).
   3773..3997    +  polyA_signal   bGH poly(A) signal: bovine growth hormone polyadenylation signal
   4412..5000    -  rep_origin     ori: high-copy-number ColE1/pMB1/pBR322/pUC origin of replication
   5171..6031    -  CDS            AmpR: β-lactamase; bla; confers resistance to ampicillin, carbenicillin, and related antibiotics
   6032..6136    -  promoter       AmpR promoter: bla
   6176..6233    +  misc_feature   bom (fragment): basis of mobility region from pBR322
   6319..6698    +  enhancer       CMV enhancer: human cytomegalovirus immediate early enhancer
   6699..6902    +  promoter       CMV promoter: human cytomegalovirus (CMV) immediate early promoter
   6991..7218    +  LTR            5' LTR (truncated) (fragment): truncated 5' long terminal repeat (LTR) from human T-cell leukemia virus (HTLV) type 1
   7222..7332    +  intron         CMV intron (fragment): modified intron A from human cytomegalovirus
