[The description below was written by a language model from this plasmid's Addgene catalogue record and pLannotate feature annotations shown in this document.]
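Description:
pDMJ2-SARS-CoV-2-Spike (BA.5) is a 7,377-nt mammalian expression plasmid built on the pDMJ2 backbone that supplies the spike glycoprotein of the SARS-CoV-2 Omicron BA.5 lineage for making pseudotyped virus. It is propagated in E. coli as a high-copy plasmid through a ColE1/pUC-type origin and is selected with ampicillin via a β-lactamase gene driven by its own bla promoter. A short fragment of the pBR322 basis-of-mobility region is also annotated. No mammalian selection marker or reporter appears in the feature table, which is consistent with transient transfection use.

The spike open reading frame was obtained by gene synthesis and is annotated over about 3.75 kb. It carries the BA.5-defining changes relative to the ancestral sequence. These include N-terminal domain deletions (L24–P26, H69–V70), a cluster of receptor-binding domain substitutions such as K417N, L452R, E484A, F486V, Q498R and N501Y, plus D614G, P681H near the furin cleavage site, and several S2 changes. Because the plasmid is circular, the elements listed at the end of the map lie directly upstream of the coding sequence. These are the human CMV immediate-early enhancer and promoter, followed by a fragment of the HTLV-1 5' LTR and a fragment of CMV intron A, a composite leader of a kind commonly used to boost transcript processing and translation. A bovine growth hormone polyadenylation signal terminates the transcript. No epitope tags are annotated.

In practice, the plasmid would be co-transfected into producer cells with a packaging and reporter system to generate spike-bearing particles, although the record does not specify which viral core is used. The associated publication concerns antibody immune evasion in viral evolution, so such pseudoviruses fit entry and neutralisation assays.
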