Addgene plasmid #241091: pDMJ2-SARS-CoV-2-Spike (BA.5)
Purpose: Expresses SARS-CoV-2 spike (BA.5) protein for creating pseudotyped virus
Depositing lab: Jeremy Luban. Depositing organization: University of Massachusetts, Worcester. Publication: Computationally designed proteins mimic antibody immune evasion in viral evolution. Youssef N, Gurev S, Ghantous F, Brock KP, Jaimes JA, Thadani NN, Dauphin A, Sherman AC, Yurkovetskiy L, Soto D, Estanboulieh R, Kotzen B, Notin P, Kollasch AW, Cohen AA, Dross SE, Erasmus J, Fuller DH, Bjorkman PJ, Lemieux JE, Luban J, Seaman MS, Marks DS. Immunity. 2025 May 6:S1074-7613(25)00178-5. doi: 10.1016/j.immuni.2025.04.015. PubMed 40345199.
Backbone
  Vector backbone: pDMJ2
  Vector type: Mammalian Expression
Growth in bacteria
  Bacterial resistance: Ampicillin, 100 μg/mL
  Growth temperature: 37°C
  Growth strain: DH5alpha
  Copy number: High Copy
Gene/Insert
  Gene/Insert name: Spike (BA.5)
  Species: SARS-CoV-2
  Mutation: T19I,L24del,P25del,P26del,A27S,H69del,V70del,G142D,V213G,G339D,S371F,S373P,S375F,T376A,D405N,R408S,K417N,N440K,L452R,S477N,T478K,E484A,F486V,Q498R,N501Y,Y505H,D614G,H655Y,N679K,P681H,N764K,D796Y,Q954H,N969K
  Entrez Gene: S (a.k.a. GU280_gp02, spike glycoprotein)
  Cloning method: Gene Synthesis
Terms and licenses: Academic/Nonprofit Terms; Industry Terms: Not Available to Industry
How to cite: pDMJ2-SARS-CoV-2-Spike (BA.5) was a gift from Jeremy Luban (Addgene plasmid # 241091 ; http://n2t.net/addgene:241091 ; RRID:Addgene_241091)
